Addgene plasmid #43417: II-TACG
Depositing lab: Chad Cowan & Kiran Musunuru. Depositing organization: Harvard University. Publication: A TALEN Genome-Editing System for Generating Human Stem Cell-Based Disease Models. Ding Q, Lee YK, Schaefer EA, Peters DT, Veres A, Kim K, Kuperwasser N, Motola DL, Meissner TB, Hendriks WT, Trevisan M, Gupta RM, Moisan A, Banks E, Friesen M, Schinzel RT, Xia F, Tang A, Xia Y, Figueroa E, Wann A, Ahfeldt T, Daheron L, Zhang F, Rubin LL, Peng LF, Chung RT, Musunuru K, Cowan CA. Cell Stem Cell. 2012 Dec 12. pii: S1934-5909(12)00645-5. doi: 10.1016/j.stem.2012.11.011. PubMed 23246482.
Backbone
  Vector backbone: pCRII-TOPO
  Backbone manufacturer: Invitrogen
  Backbone size w/o insert (bp): 3973
  Vector type: Bacterial Cloning
Growth in bacteria
  Bacterial resistance: Ampicillin and Kanamycin, 100 & 50 μg/mL
  Growth temperature: 37°C
  Growth strain: Top10
  Copy number: High Copy
Gene/Insert
  Gene/Insert name: II-TACG
  Species: Synthetic
  Insert size (bp): 426
  Cloning method: TOPO Cloning
  Sequencing primers: 5′ T7; 3′ M13-rev
Terms and licenses: Academic/Nonprofit Terms; Industry Terms: Not Available to Industry
How to cite: II-TACG was a gift from Chad Cowan & Kiran Musunuru (Addgene plasmid # 43417 ; http://n2t.net/addgene:43417 ; RRID:Addgene_43417)
