[The description below was written by a language model from this plasmid's Addgene catalogue record.]
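Description:
II-TACG is a bacterial cloning plasmid built on the commercial pCRII-TOPO backbone (about 4.0 kb without insert), into which a 426 bp synthetic insert was placed by TOPO cloning. It is a high-copy plasmid propagated in E. coli and carries both ampicillin and kanamycin resistance, as is standard for this backbone, so either or both drugs can be used for selection. The insert is flanked by T7 and M13 reverse primer sites, which the record lists for sequence verification. The vector type is given only as bacterial cloning. No promoter intended to drive expression of the insert, no tags and no reporters are recorded, so the plasmid appears to serve as a storage and source vector for a DNA fragment, not as an expression construct.

The record does not spell out what the insert encodes. The plasmid was deposited with a publication describing a TALEN genome-editing system for generating human stem cell-based disease models, and the name suggests a library component. "TACG" plausibly denotes a four-nucleotide target specificity, and "II" a position or set within a modular assembly scheme. An insert of this size would be consistent with a pre-assembled block of about four TALE repeat units, each recognising one DNA base, but this is an inference from the name, size and associated paper and is not stated in the record. On that reading, the plasmid would be one of a collection of multimer modules that are combined to build custom TALE DNA-binding arrays for fusion to a nuclease domain. No feature table was provided, so the internal organisation of the insert cannot be confirmed.
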