>Addgene plasmid #43417 | II-TACG | depositor partial sequence | sequence record 58682 | II-TACG sequence 426 bps
CGTCTCGCTTAACCCCAGAGCAGGTCGTGGCCATTGCCTCGAATGGAGGGGGCAAGCAGGCGTTGGAAAC
CGTACAACGATTGCTGCCGGTGCTGTGCCAAGCGCACGGACTCACCCCAGAGCAGGTCGTGGCAATCGCC
TCCAACATTGGCGGGAAACAGGCACTCGAGACTGTCCAGCGCCTGCTTCCCGTGCTGTGCCAAGCGCACG
GCCTCACCCCAGAGCAGGTCGTGGCGATCGCAAGCCACGACGGAGGAAAGCAAGCCTTGGAAACAGTACA
GAGGCTGTTGCCTGTGCTGTGCCAAGCGCACGGATTAACCCCAGAGCAGGTCGTGGCAATCGCGAGCAAT
AACGGCGGAAAACAGGCTTTGGAAACGGTGCAGAGGCTCCTTCCAGTGCTGTGCCAAGCGCACGGGCTCA
GAGACG
