>Addgene plasmid #43417 | II-TACG | addgene partial sequence | sequence record 60580 | M13-F20 5'-TGTAAAACGACGGCCAGT-3'
CTATAGGGCGAATTGGGCCCTCTAGATGCATGCTCGAGCGGCCGCCAGTGTGATGGATATCTGCAGAATT
CGCCCTTCTTTCCTGTGCCCACGTCTCTGAGCCCGTGCGCTTGGCACAGCACTGGAAGGAGCCTCTGCAC
CGTTTCCAAAGCCTGTTTTCCGCCGTTATTGCTCGCGATTGCCACGACCTGCTCTGGGGTTAATCCGTGC
GCTTGGCACAGCACAGGCAACAGCCTCTGTACTGTTTCCAAGGCTTGCTTTCCTCCGTCGTGGCTTGCGA
TCGCCACGACCTGCTCTGGGGTGAGGCCGTGCGCTTGGCACAGCACGGGAAGCAGGCGCTGGACAGTCTC
GAGTGCCTGTTTCCCGCCAATGTTGGAGGCGATTGCCACGACCTGCTCTGGGGTGAGTCCGTGCGCTTGG
CACAGCACCGGCAGCAATCGTTGTACGGTTTCCAACGCCTGCTTGCCCCCTCCATTCGAGGCAATGGCCA
CGACCTGCTCTGGGGTTAAGCGAGACGCGCTAGGACGGCAAGGGCGAATTCCAGCACACTGGCGGCCGTT
ACTAGTGGATCCGAGCTCGGTACCAAGCTTGATGCATAGCTTGAGTATTCTATAGTGTCACCTAAATAGC
TTGGCGTAATCATGGTCATAGCTGTTTCCTGTGTGAAATTGTTATCCGCTCACAATTCCACACAACATAC
GAGCCGGAAGCATAAAGTGTAAAGCCTGGGGTGCCTAATGAGTGAGCTAACTCACATTAATTGCGTTGCG
CTCACTGCCCGCTTTCCAGTCGGGAAACCTGTCGTGCCAGCTGCATTAATGAATCGGCCAACGCGCGGGG
AGAGGCGGTTTGCGTATTGGGCGCTCTTCCGCTTCCTCGCTCACTGACTCGCTGCGCTCGGTCGTTCGGC
TGCGGCGAGCGGTATCAGCTCACTCAAAGGCGGTAATACGGTTATCCACAGAATC
